Addgene plasmid #236031: ITGB6-P1
Purpose: Study the role and mechanism of the 3' UTR in regulating ITGB6-P1 gene function.
Depositing lab: Angela Ting. Depositing organization: University of Texas MD Anderson Cancer Center. Publication: Differentiation in the human urothelia is defined by distinct alternative polyadenylation. Le NB, Sona S, Santo B, Zhang Y, Ou R, Schweickart RA, Kochat V, Padron WI, Rai K, Lee SH, Yi JM, Wessely O, Lee BH, Ting AH. Cell Rep. 2026 Jan 13;45(1):116839. doi: 10.1016/j.celrep.2025.116839. PubMed 41533515.
Backbone
  Vector backbone: pmirGLO Dual-Luciferase miRNA Target Expression Vector
  Vector type: Mammalian Expression
Growth in bacteria
  Bacterial resistance: Ampicillin, 100 μg/mL
  Growth temperature: 37°C
  Growth strain: DH5alpha
  Copy number: High Copy
Gene/Insert
  Gene/Insert name: ITGB6-P1 3'UTR
  Species: H. sapiens (human)
  Entrez Gene: ITGB6 (a.k.a. AI1H)
  Cloning method: Gibson Cloning
Terms and licenses: Academic/Nonprofit Terms; Industry Terms: Not Available to Industry
How to cite: ITGB6-P1 was a gift from Angela Ting (Addgene plasmid # 236031 ; http://n2t.net/addgene:236031 ; RRID:Addgene_236031)
