[The description below was written by a language model from this plasmid's Addgene catalogue record and pLannotate feature annotations shown in this document.]
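Description:
ITGB6-P1 is a mammalian dual-luciferase reporter plasmid built on the pmirGLO Dual-Luciferase miRNA Target Expression Vector, carrying a 3' untranslated region from the human integrin beta-6 gene (ITGB6) introduced by Gibson cloning. It is propagated in E. coli from a high-copy ColE1/pUC-type origin with ampicillin selection through the β-lactamase gene and its native promoter. A ColE1-derived cer site is also annotated, which helps resolve multimers so that the plasmid is maintained as monomers.

The main reporter is the synthetic firefly luciferase gene luc2, annotated as driven by a PGK promoter. Between the end of the luc2 coding sequence and the remnant of the multiple cloning site lies an unannotated stretch of roughly 2.1 kb. This position matches where the ITGB6-P1 3' UTR would be expected, although the feature table does not label it. An SV40 poly(A) signal is annotated beyond the cloning-site remnant, but on the strand opposite to luc2, so the table does not clearly identify the terminator for this unit. Placed there, the UTR becomes part of the luciferase transcript, so any effect it has on mRNA stability or translation shows up as a change in firefly signal. A second cassette uses the SV40 enhancer/early promoter to express human codon-optimized Renilla luciferase, followed by a neomycin/G418 resistance sequence and a synthetic poly(A) signal, and provides an internal normalisation control. Several short annotated fragments (tnpA, large T antigen, M13 ori, T7 terminator, SET1) are probably incidental matches rather than functional parts.

The stated purpose is to study how the 3' UTR regulates ITGB6 function. The "P1" label is not defined in the record, but the associated work on alternative polyadenylation suggests it denotes one particular 3' UTR isoform.
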