Features (pLannotate 1.2.2; 18 found; start..end, strand, type, name):
      1..589     +  rep_origin     ori: high-copy-number ColE1/pMB1/pBR322/pUC origin of replication
    747..1607    -  CDS            AmpR: β-lactamase; bla; confers resistance to ampicillin, carbenicillin, and related antibiotics
   1608..1712    -  promoter       AmpR promoter: bla
   1755..1847    +  CDS            tnpA (fragment): TN5P_ECOLX - Also known as tnp. Experimental evidence at protein level: Swiss-Prot protein existence level 1. Mediates transposition of transposon Tn5 by a 'cut and paste' mechanism. First, the monomeric transposase binds the 19 bp inverted DNA repeats flanking the transposon. Then, dimerization of the DNA- bound transposase creates a synaptic DNA complex. After nicking of the first DNA strand, excision of the transposon proceeds through a series of intermediates. The transposase then mediates the insertion of the transposon at a new site by strand transfer. The activity of the wild- type tran
   1868..1916    -  polyA_signal   poly(A) signal: synthetic polyadenylation signal
   1980..2772    -  CDS            NeoR/KanR (fragment): aminoglycoside phosphotransferase from Tn5; aph(3')-II (or nptII); confers resistance to neomycin, kanamycin, and G418 (Geneticin®)
   2823..3755    -  CDS            hRluc: Renilla luciferase human codon-optimized
   3806..4163    -  promoter       SV40 promoter: SV40 enhancer and early promoter
   4228..4279    +  misc_feature   bom (fragment): basis of mobility region from pBR322
   4280..4312    -  rep_origin     M13 ori (fragment): M13 bacteriophage origin of replication; arrow indicates direction of (+) strand synthesis
   4317..4385    +  CDS            large T antigen (fragment): large T antigen from SV40 (simian virus 40)
   4408..4529    +  polyA_signal   SV40 poly(A) signal: SV40 polyadenylation signal
   4551..4570    -  terminator     T7 terminator (fragment): transcription terminator for bacteriophage T7 RNA polymerase
   4578..4627    -  CDS            SET1 (fragment): solubility-enhancement tag derived from T7 phage gene 10B
   4634..4657    -  misc_feature   MCS (fragment): pUC18/19 multiple cloning site
   6762..8414    -  CDS            luciferase: firefly luciferase synthetic luc2 version of the luciferase gene
   8461..8960    -  promoter       PGK promoter: mouse phosphoglycerate kinase 1 promoter
   9017..9300    -  misc_feature   cer region: ColE1-derived recombination site that helps to maintain plasmids as monomers
>Addgene plasmid #236031 | ITGB6-P1 | addgene full sequence | sequence record 468419 | Addgene NGS Result
TTGAAATCCTTTTTTTCTGCGCGTAATCTGCTGCTTGCAAACAAAAAAACCACCGCTACCAGCGGTGGTT
TGTTTGCCGGATCAAGAGCTACCAACTCTTTTTCCGAAGGTAACTGGCTTCAGCAGAGCGCAGATACCAA
ATACTGTCCTTCTAGTGTAGCCGTAGTTAGGCCACCACTTCAAGAACTCTGTAGCACCGCCTACATACCT
CGCTCTGCTAATCCTGTTACCAGTGGCTGCTGCCAGTGGCGATAAGTCGTGTCTTACCGGGTTGGACTCA
AGACGATAGTTACCGGATAAGGCGCAGCGGTCGGGCTGAACGGGGGGTTCGTGCACACAGCCCAGCTTGG
AGCGAACGACCTACACCGAACTGAGATACCTACAGCGTGAGCTATGAGAAAGCGCCACGCTTCCCGAAGG
GAGAAAGGCGGACAGGTATCCGGTAAGCGGCAGGGTCGGAACAGGAGAGCGCACGAGGGAGCTTCCAGGG
GGAAACGCCTGGTATCTTTATAGTCCTGTCGGGTTTCGCCACCTCTGACTTGAGCGTCGATTTTTGTGAT
GCTCGTCAGGGGGGCGGAGCCTATGGAAAAACGCCAGCAACGCGGCCTTTTTACGGTTCCTGGCCTTTTG
CTGGCCTTTTGCTCACATGTTCTTTCCTGCGTTATCCCCTGATTCTGTGGATAACCGTATTACCGCCTTT
GAGTGAGCTGATACCGGTTGGGCGTCGCTTGGTCGGTCATTTCGAATTACCAATGCTTAATCAGTGAGGC
ACCTATCTCAGCGATCTGTCTATTTCGTTCATCCATAGTTGCCTGACTCCCCGTCGTGTAGATAACTACG
ATACGGGAGGGCTTACCATCTGGCCCCAGTGCTGCAATGATACCGCGAGACCCACGCTCACCGGCTCCAG
ATTTATCAGCAATAAACCAGCCAGCCGGAAGGGCCGAGCGCAGAAGTGGTCCTGCAACTTTATCCGCCTC
CATCCAGTCTATTAATTGTTGCCGGGAAGCTAGAGTAAGTAGTTCGCCAGTTAATAGTTTGCGCAACGTT
GTTGCCATTGCTACAGGCATCGTGGTGTCACGCTCGTCGTTTGGTATGGCTTCATTCAGCTCCGGTTCCC
AACGATCAAGGCGAGTTACATGATCCCCCATGTTGTGCAAAAAAGCGGTTAGCTCCTTCGGTCCTCCGAT
AGTTGTCAGAAGTAAGTTGGCCGCAGTGTTATCACTCATGGTTATGGCAGCACTGCATAATTCTCTTACT
GTCATGCCATCCGTAAGATGCTTTTCTGTGACTGGTGAGTACTCAACCAAGTCATTCTGAGAATAGTGTA
TGCGGCGACCGAGTTGCTCTTGCCCGGCGTCAATACGGGATAATACCGCGCCACATAGCAGAACTTTGAA
AGTGCTCATCATTGGAAAACGTTCTTCGGGGCGAAAACTCTCAAGGATCTTACCGCTGTTGAGATCCAGT
TCGATGTAACCCACTCGTGCACCCAACTGATCTTCAGCATCTTTTACTTTCACCAGCGTTTCTGGGTGAG
CAAAAACAGGAAGGCAAAATGCCGCAAAAAAGGGAATAAGGGCGACACGGAAATGTTGAATACTCATACT
CTTCCTTTTTCAATATTATTGAAGCATTTATCAGGGTTATTGTCTCATGAGCGGATACATATTTGAATGT
ATTTAGAAAAATAAACAAATAGGGGTTCCGCGCACATTTCCCCGAAAAGTGCCACCTGACGTCTAAGAAA
CCATTACGTAGAAAGCCAGTCCGCAGAAACGGTGCTGACCCCGGATGAATGTCAGCTACTGGGCTATCTG
GACAAGGGAAAACGCAAGCGCAAAGAGGATCCTTATCGCTATCGATTCACACAAAAAACCAACACACAGA
TGTAATGAAAATAAAGATATTTTATTGCGGCCATCGTGATGGCAGGTTGGGCGTCGCTTGGTCGGTCATT
TCGAACCCCAGAGTCCCGCTCAGAAGAACTCGTCAAGAAGGCGATAGAAGGCGATGCGCTGCGAATCGGG
AGCGGCGATACCGTAAAGCACGAGGAAGCGGTCAGCCCATTCGCCGCCAAGCTCTTCAGCAATATCACGG
GTAGCCAACGCTATGTCCTGATAGCGGTCCGCCACACCCAGCCGGCCACAGTCGATGAATCCAGAAAAGC
GGCCATTTTCCACCATGATATTCGGCAAGCAGGCATCGCCATGGGTCACGACGAGATCCTCGCCGTCGGG
CATGCGCGCCTTGAGCCTGGCGAACAGTTCGGCTGGCGCGAGCCCCTGATGCTCTTCGTCCAGATCATCC
TGATCGACAAGACCGGCTTCCATCCGAGTACGTGCTCGCTCGATGCGATGTTTCGCTTGGTGGTCGAATG
GGCAGGTAGCCGGATCAAGCGTATGCAGCCGCCGCATTGCATCAGCCATGATGGATACTTTCTCGGCAGG
AGCAAGGTGAGATGACAGGAGATCCTGCCCCGGCACTTCGCCCAATAGCAGCCAGTCCCTTCCCGCTTCA
GTGACAACGTCGAGCACAGCTGCGCAAGGAACGCCCGTCGTGGCCAGCCACGATAGCCGCGCTGCCTCGT
CCTGCAGTTCATTCAGGGCACCGGACAGGTCGGTCTTGACAAAAAGAACCGGGCGCCCCTGCGCTGACAG
CCGGAACACGGCGGCATCAGAGCAGCCGATTGTCTGTTGTGCCCAGTCATAGCCGAATAGCCTCTCCACC
CAAGCGGCCGGAGAACCTGCGTGCAATCCATCTTGTTCAATCCCTCCGGAGCCTCCGCCACCTGATCCGC
CACCTCCGCTCCCACCACCGGTCTGCTCGTTCTTCAGCACGCGCTCCACGAAGCTCTTGATGTACTTACC
CATTTCATCTGGAGCGTCCTCCTGGCTGAAGTGGAGGCCCTTCACCTTCACGAACTCGGTGTTAGGGAAC
TTCTTAGCTCCCTCGACAATAGCGTTGGAAAAGAACCCAGGGTCGGACTCGATGAACATCTTAGGCAGAT
CGTCGCTGGCCCGAAGGTAGGCGTTGTAGTTGCGGACAATCTGGACGACGTCGGGCTTGCCTCCCTTAAC
GAGAGGGATCTCGCGAGGCCAGGAGAGGGTAGGCCGTCTAACCTCGCCCTTCTCCTTGAATGGCTCCAGG
TAGGCAGCGAACTCCTCAGGCTCCAGTTTCCGCATGATCTTGCTTGGGAGCATGGTCTCGACGAAGAAGT
TATTCTCAAGCACCATTTTCTCGCCCTCTTCGCTCTTGATCAGGGCGATATCCTCCTCGATGTCAGGCCA
CTCGTCCCAGGACTCGATCACGTCCACGACACTCTCAGCATGGACGATGGCCTTGATCTTGTCTTGGTGC
TCGTAGGAGTAGTGAAAGGCCAGACAAGCCCCCCAGTCGTGGCCCACAAAGATGATTTTCTTTGGAAGGT
TCAGCAGCTCGAACCAAGCGGTGAGGTACTTGTAGTGATCCAGGAGGCGATATGAGCCATTCCCGCTCTT
GCCGGACTTACCCATTCCGATCAGATCAGGGATGATGCATCTAGCCACGGGCTCGATGTGAGGCACGACG
TGCCTCCACAGGTAGCTGGAGGCAGCGTTACCATGCAGAAAAATCACGGCGTTCTCGGCGTGCTTCTCGG
AATCATAGTAGTTGATGAAGGAGTCCAGCACGTTCATTTGCTTGCAGCGAGCCCACCACTGAGGCCCAGT
GATCATGCGTTTGCGTTGCTCGGGGTCGTACACCTTGGAAGCCATGGTGGCTCCAGCCTTTGGTTCGAGA
CTGTTGTGTCAGAAGAATCAAGCTTTTTGCAAAAGCCTAGGCCTCCAAAAAAGCCTCCTCACTACTTCTG
GAATAGCTCAGAGGCCGAGGCGGCCTCGGCCTCTGCATAAATAAAAAAAATTAGTCAGCCATGGGGCGGA
GAATGGGCGGAACTGGGCGGAGTTAGGGGCGGGATGGGCGGAGTTAGGGGCGGGACTATGGTTGCTGACT
AATTGAGATGCATGCTTTGCATACTTCTGCCTGCTGGGGAGCCTGGGGACTTTCCACACCTGGTTGCTGA
CTAATTGAGATGCATGCTTTGCATACTTCTGCCTGCTGGGGAGCCTGGGGACTTTCCACACCCTAACTGA
CACACATTCCACAGCTGGTTCTTTCCGCCTCAGAAGGTACCTAACCAAGTTCCTCTTTCAGAGGTTATTT
CAGGCCATGGTGCTGCGCAGATCCGCGTATGCGGTGTGAAATACCGCACAGATGCGTAAGGAGAAAATAC
CGCATCAGGAAATTGTAAGCGTTAATATTTTGTTAAAATTCGATTTTACCACATTTGTAGAGGTTTTACT
TGCTTAAAAAAACCTCCCACATCTCCCCCTGAACCTGAAACATAAAATGAATGCAATTGTTGTTGTTAAC
TTGTTTATTGCAGCTTATAATGGTTACAAATAAAGCAATAGCATCACAAATTTCACAAATAAAGCATTTT
TTTCACTGCATTCTAGTTGTGGTTTGTCCAAACTCATCAATGTATCTTATCATGTCTGCTCGAAGCGGCC
GCCCCAAGGGGTTATGCTAGTTATTGCTCAGCGGTGGCAGCAGCCAACTCAGCTTCCTTTCGGGCTTTGT
TAGCAGCCGGATCAGCTTGCATGCCTGCAGGTCGACTAACTACTTTATGCATGAAAAAAGTCTGTTTCAC
TGATATGAAATGTTAATGCACTATTTAATTTTTTTCTCTTTGTTGCTTCAAAATGAGGTTGGTTTAAGAT
AATAATAGGACATCTGCAGATAAGTCATCCTCTACATGAAGGTGACAGACTGTTGGCAGTTTCAAAATAA
TCAAGAAGAGAAATATCCTTAGCAAAGAGATGACTTTGGGGATCATTTGAGGAATACTAACTCTGTTGCA
TTAATGCTTCAAAAAATCATCAAATGATTCATGGGGGCCTGATTTGCATTTGAAAAATGTTTGAAATTAG
AGTCTCATTTGTTTCAGGAATGCAGCTACCTGAGTTTTTTGTCTCGGCAAAGTCACAAAGCCCATATACT
CACATTGTGTGTCTATATTTGCCAATTAATTCTAAACTTCTAGGAAATATGCCCTCTCTTAAAGGAGAAT
TTTTTTTAAATCTCTGAGAAATGAGATTCTGAGTTTATTTCAGCTAAAAGGTTGCAATTCTTCTGAAGAT
ATCTCAAATATAAGGTTGAAAGTTAAGTGTTAATAATTTTTGTGAATTTATACACACCTAAACGTTAAGT
ACACAAATATTTTATTTGTTTTACAAAAAAGGAATAAGTAATTTATAAATTAAGAAGTTACCTATAAAAA
TAAAAAGATAACAACCCTATCATATAGCTTATTTTTAAATTACCTGAAAAACGATATTCTACACTGTTTC
CTTTTTGAGTCTGAGTTTTCAAACTGTTACTTCTCCCATATTTCTCAATCCATTTCACTCAGTTGCACAG
TCTTTTAAACCCTGTAATTGTCATACCAAAGTTTCTTTTTAAAAAAAAATTACTTTAAATGCTTAGTTTA
TTCAAAGAGCGATCCAATAATATAAAAGGAACATGTGTTAAACACAATAAAATTTTAAATGGCTCTAAAT
CAAGCACATCAAGAGTATACAAGTCTTAAAGGCTTTTTAATACATACTCTTTTCCCATCTATGTAACCCA
ACTTGCACATTTCAGCTGCATGTGGTGAATATGCATCATATATTTACTTTAAGAGGTAAGATTTTACTTG
CAAAATACATGTGCAAATTAGGGATCCATCAGTTGATGGAAGAGATGGACTCTAGAATATTATTTCTTGT
GGTTATTACTCCTTTACAAAGCACTTTCGTCTCACTTGATCCTCATAAGGAAACTAAGGCTCAGAATGAG
TAGAGCTGGGTTCAGAATCTAGCTCTTCTAACTCCAAGCCATCTCCTCTTTCCACTGCAGGAAACTGCCT
CTTTTGTCAGTGAAATAATAGAAAGATTGTGTTAGTTAAGTGATAACTGTCATTTGTTTGAAAATGTTCG
AGACTGAACAAATAGCATTTAAACTGCTGGCATATAGATGAGATATTGTACTTTTGTGCAATGTTTATTA
CCTTTGATTAAATTGTAATGTGAAGCTTTTACTAGGTGAATAGTTCATTATGTAGTGGAGGCTTCGTGGT
TGTCCATTGAATTGTCACAGCAAAATCTATAAGTTTCTTCAATTCTACAAGATAGATCCATATACCTTTG
ATCACTTGGAGACTCTTTTTTTGCTGGTTTCTAGATAACTCAGGTAAATCAGACCTTTACAGAGTACAGG
GCTAGGTGAAAGAATTACTGAAAAATCACCTTGAAAATCCGAAGGGCTGATATACCCTTTATGTTCCTGA
CTGATGCGCAGAACCTGGGGGAAATCTACAGCAATATACAGGTTGCAATGCTGATAACACAACAGCAATC
CTCTCCTCTACGTGGACTTACTGTTGTTTTTTTAATTATTATTGGAATGGGATTTTAGAAAATAGAAGTT
ACCTTTGTGTGTGTTTTAGGGAAGGTAGAGAAGAATCTGCTCTTTCTCTGAATACTGTTTTGACCCCAGG
CAGGACCTTGGAAAGGCCAAAACATTAACAGTAGTACTTCTGTTCACTGAAGAGTTATGTTACATGAAGA
TAAAATGGTTTTGTCGTGTTTATTATTGTATTTTGTGTTGATATAAATAAACATGGTAATTTAAACAATG
AACCTTACTCGAGGCTAGCGAGCTCGTTTAAACAACTAGAATTACACGGCGATCTTGCCGCCCTTCTTGG
CCTTAATGAGAATCTCGCGGATCTTGCGGGCGTCCAACTTGCCGGTCAGTCCTTTAGGCACCTCGTCCAC
GAACACAACACCACCGCGCAGCTTCTTGGCGGTTGTAACCTGGCTGGCCACATAGTCCACGATCTCCTTC
TCGGTCATGGTTTTACCGTGTTCCAGCACGACGACTGCGGCGGGCAGCTCGCCGGCATCGTCGTCGGGCA
GGCCGGCGACCCCGGCGTCGAAGATGTTGGGGTGTTGCAGCAGGATGCTCTCCAGTTCGGCTGGGGCTAC
CTGGTAGCCCTTGTATTTGATCAGGCTCTTCAGCCGGTCCACGATGAAGAAGTGCTCGTCCTCGTCCCAG
TAGGCGATGTCGCCGCTGTGCAGCCAGCCGTCCTTGTCGATGAGAGCGTTTGTAGCCTCGGGGTTGTTAA
CGTAGCCGCTCATGATCATGGGGCCACGGACGCACAGCTCGCCGCGCTGGTTCACACCCAGTGTCTTACC
GGTGTCCAAGTCCACCACCTTAGCCTCGAAGAAGGGCACCACCTTGCCTACTGCGCCAGGCTTGTCGTCC
CCTTCGGGGGTGATCAGAATGGCGCTGGTTGTTTCTGTCAGGCCGTAGCCCTGGCGGATGCCTGGTAGGT
GGAAGCGTTTGGCCACGGCCTCACCTACCTCCTTGCTGAGCGGCGCCCCGCCGCTGGCGATCTCGTGCAA
GTTGCTTAGGTCGTACTTGTCGATGAGAGTGCTCTTAGCGAAGAAGCTAAATAGTGTGGGCACCAGCAGG
GCAGATTGAATCTTATAGTCTTGCAAGCTGCGCAAGAATAGCTCCTCCTCGAAGCGGTACATGAGCACGA
CCCGAAAGCCGCAGATCAAGTAGCCCAGCGTGGTGAACATGCCGAAGCCGTGGTGAAATGGCACCACGCT
GAGGATAGCGGTGTCGGGGATGATCTGGTTGCCGAAGATGGGGTCGCGGGCATGACTGAATCGGACACAA
GCGGTGCGGTGCGGTAGGGCTACGCCCTTGGGCAATCCGGTACTGCCACTACTGTTCATGATCAGGGCGA
TGGTTTTGTCCCGGTCGAAGCTCTCGGGCACGAAGTCGTACTCGTTGAAGCCGGGTGGCAAATGGGAAGT
CACGAAGGTGTACATGCTTTGGAAGCCCTGGTAGTCGGTCTTGCTATCCATGATGATGATCTTTTGTATG
ATCGGTAGCTTCTTTTGCACGTTGAGGATCTTTTGCAGCCCTTTCTTGCTCACGAATACGACGGTGGGCT
GGCTGATGCCCATGCTGTTCAGCAGCTCGCGCTCGTTGTAGATGTCGTTAGCTGGGGCCACAGCCACACC
GATGAACAGGGCACCCAACACGGGCATGAAGAACTGCAAGCTATTCTCGCTGCACACCACGATCCGATGG
TTTGTATTCAGCCCATAGCGCTTCATAGCTTCTGCCAGCCGAACGCTCATCTCGAAGTACTCGGCGTAGG
TAATGTCCACCTCGATATGTGCGTCGGTAAAGGCGATGGTGCCGGGCACCAGGGCGTAGCGCTTCATGGC
TTTGTGCAGCTGCTCGCCGGCGGTCCCGTCTTCGAGTGGGTAGAATGGCGCTGGGCCCTTCTTAATGTTT
TTGGCATCTTCCATGGTGGCTTTACCAACAGTACCGGATTGCCAAGCTTGGGCTGCAGGTCGAAAGGCCC
GGAGATGAGGAAGAGGAGAACAGCGCGGCAGACGTGCGCTTTTGAAGCGTGCAGAATGCCGGGCCTCCGG
AGGACCTTCGGGCGCCCGCCCCGCCCCTGAGCCCGCCCCTGAGCCCGCCCCCGGACCCACCCCTTCCCAG
CCTCTGAGCCCAGAAAGCGAAGGAGCAAAGCTGCTATTGGCCGCTGCCCCAAAGGCCTACCCGCTTCCAT
TGCTCAGCGGTGCTGTCCATCTGCACGAGACTAGTGAGACGTGCTACTTCCATTTGTCACGTCCTGCACG
ACGCGAGCTGCGGGGCGGGGGGGAACTTCCTGACTAGGGGAGGAGTAGAAGGTGGCGCGAAGGGGCCACC
AAAGAACGGAGCCGGTTGGCGCCTACCGGTGGATGTGGAATGTGTGCGAGGCCAGAGGCCACTTGTGTAG
CGCCAAGTGCCCAGCGGGGCTGCTAAAGCGCATGCTCCAGACTGCCTTGGGAAAAGCGCCTCCCCTACCC
GGTAGATCTCGATCCTCTACGCCGGACGCATCGTGGCCGGAGTACTGCGGTTTATCTCGATGGCTACGAG
GGCAGACAGTAAGTGGATTTACCATAATCCCTTAATTGTACGCACCGCTAAAACGCGTTCAGCGCGATCA
CGGCAGCAGACAGGTAAAAATGGCAACAAACCACCCGAAAAACTGCCGCAATCGCGCCTGATAAATTTTA
ACCGTATGAATACCTATGCAACCAGAGGGTACAGGCCACATTACCCCCACTTAATCCACTGAAGCTGCCA
TTTTTCATGGTTTCACCATCCCAGCGAAGGGCCATCCAGCGTGCGTTCCTGTATTTCCGGACTATAAAAG
GATCTAGGTGAAGATCCTTTTTGATAATCTCATGACCAAAATCCCTTAACGTGAGTTTTCGTTCCACTGA
GCGTCAGACCCCGTAGAAAAGATCAAAGGATCTTC
